Addgene plasmid #1500: pPD95_93
Purpose: (Empty Backbone)
Depositing lab: Andrew Fire. Depositing organization: Carnegie Institution for Science.
Backbone
  Vector backbone: Unknown
  Backbone size (bp): 7667
  Vector type: Worm Expression
Growth in bacteria
  Bacterial resistance: Ampicillin, 100 μg/mL
  Growth temperature: 37°C
  Growth strain: DH5alpha
  Copy number: Unknown
Gene/Insert
  Gene/Insert name: None
  Tag / fusion protein: unc54-204, unc545', IVSA, SV40NLS, gfpN, IVSR, gfpS65C, IVSS, IVST, gfpC, lacZN, lacZC
  Cloning method: Restriction Enzyme
Terms and licenses: Academic/Nonprofit Terms; Industry Terms: Not Available to Industry
Depositor comments: See Fire Lab Vector Kit Documentation 1995. Fire Lab Miniprep Number pPD95.93, Ligation number NONE.
How to cite: pPD95_93 was a gift from Andrew Fire (Addgene plasmid # 1500 ; http://n2t.net/addgene:1500 ; RRID:Addgene_1500)
