[The description below was written by a language model from this plasmid's Addgene catalogue record and pLannotate feature annotations shown in this document.]
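Description:
pPD95_93 is a Caenorhabditis elegans expression vector from the 1995 Fire Lab vector kit, deposited as an empty backbone of roughly 7.7 kb with no inserted gene. The parental backbone is listed as unknown, but the annotated features point to a pUC/pBR322-type bacterial plasmid. It carries a high-copy ColE1/pMB1 origin and an ampicillin resistance gene (bla) with its own promoter. It also has remnants of the rop and bom regions, a lacI fragment, and the CAP site, lac promoter and lac operator next to a fragment of the pUC18/19 multiple cloning site. It is propagated in E. coli under ampicillin selection; no worm selectable marker is recorded.

The payload is a nuclear-targeted GFP::lacZ double reporter. The catalogue lists the modules in order: unc-54-derived 5' elements (unc54-204, unc54 5'), a synthetic intron (IVSA), an SV40 nuclear localization signal, a GFP coding region carrying the S65C substitution and interrupted by further synthetic introns (IVSR, IVSS, IVST), and lacZ. The introns are the kind of short artificial intervening sequences typically included to improve transgene expression in worms. The automated annotation agrees with this layout, showing a GFP-family coding region followed by a short segment and then full-length β-galactosidase. The "vsfGFP-9", "trpS" and "aex-5" labels are best-match calls by the annotation tool. They probably mark the GFP, a linker segment and downstream C. elegans-derived sequence rather than those genes themselves.

The record does not state the exact role of the unc-54 5' segments or what 3' region follows lacZ. The kit documentation referenced by the depositor would be needed for these details. Vectors of this design are generally used to test promoter or enhancer fragments, or to build fusions, giving a nuclear fluorescent and histochemical readout in transgenic worms.
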