Features (pLannotate 1.2.2; 14 found; start..end, strand, type, name):
     18..55      -  misc_feature   MCS (fragment): pUC18/19 multiple cloning site
    419..1294    +  CDS            vsfGFP-9 (fragment): vsfGFP-9 is a basic (constitutively fluorescent) green fluorescent protein published in 2015, derived from Aequorea victoria. It has low acid sensitivity.
   1289..1369    +  CDS            trpS (fragment): SYW_ECOLI - Experimental evidence at protein level: Swiss-Prot protein existence level 1. Catalyzes the attachment of tryptophan to tRNA(Trp). Amino acylates tRNA(Trp) with both L- and D-tryptophan, although D-tryptophan is a poor substrate (PubMed:10918062). From Escherichia coli (strain K12).
   1376..4423    +  CDS            lacZ: β-galactosidase; lacZ
   4926..5078    +  CDS            aex-5 (fragment): AEX5_CAEEL - Also known as kpc-3 From Caenorhabditis elegans.
   5206..5241    +  CDS            rop (fragment): Rop protein, which maintains plasmids at low copy number; rop
   5343..5442    +  misc_feature   bom (fragment): basis of mobility region from pBR322
   5540..5644    +  promoter       AmpR promoter: bla
   5645..6505    +  CDS            AmpR: β-lactamase; bla; confers resistance to ampicillin, carbenicillin, and related antibiotics
   6676..7264    +  rep_origin     ori: high-copy-number ColE1/pMB1/pBR322/pUC origin of replication
   7447..7539    +  CDS            lacI (fragment): lac repressor; lacI; The lac repressor binds to the lac operator to inhibit transcription in E. coli. This inhibition can be relieved by adding lactose or isopropyl-β-D-thiogalactopyranoside (IPTG).
   7552..7573    +  protein_bind   CAP binding site: CAP binding activates transcription in the presence of cAMP. E. coli catabolite activator protein
   7588..7618    +  promoter       lac promoter: promoter for the E. coli lac operon
   7626..7642    +  protein_bind   lac operator: The lac repressor binds to the lac operator to inhibit transcription in E. coli. This inhibition can be relieved by adding lactose or isopropyl-β-D-thiogalactopyranoside (IPTG). lac repressor encoded by lacI
>Addgene plasmid #1500 | pPD95_93 | depositor full sequence | sequence record 111 | Author sequence
ATGACCATGATTACGCCAAGCTTGCATGCCTGCAGGTCGACTCTAGAGGATCCCCAATTCTTGAGACTTC
CACTATCTTCTCTGGCACCCTCCACTACGCGTAGGCGTCTCTCGCTTCGTGTATTCCCGGGAAGCCGGGT
TCCCGTCTCTCCCGCCGCTGCCGCTGCCGCACACAGCTTTACACCTCGTAGAATCCCCAAAGAGGGGCGT
GGCTTGCGGGTGCCAACATCCTCCTGCCGAGGAAGAAGCAGGCACTCATCACTCGCATCATCAACCTCGG
GATTGGCCAAAGGACCCAAAGGTATGTTTCGAATGATACTAACATAACATAGAACATTTTCAGGAGGACC
CTTGGAGGGTACCGAGCTCAGAAAAAATGACTGCTCCAAAGAAGAAGCGTAAGGTACCGGTAGAAAAAAT
GAGTAAAGGAGAAGAACTTTTCACTGGAGTTGTCCCAATTCTTGTTGAATTAGATGGTGATGTTAATGGG
CACAAATTTTCTGTCAGTGGAGAGGGTGAAGGTGATGCAACATACGGAAAACTTACCCTTAAATTTATTT
GCACTACTGGAAAACTACCTGTTCCATGGGTAAGTTTAAACATATATATACTAACTAACCCTGATTATTT
AAATTTTCAGCCAACACTTGTCACTACTTTCTGTTATGGTGTTCAATGCTTCTCGAGATACCCAGATCAT
ATGAAACGGCATGACTTTTTCAAGAGTGCCATGCCCGAAGGTTATGTACAGGAAAGAACTATATTTTTCA
AAGATGACGGGAACTACAAGACACGTAAGTTTAAACAGTTCGGTACTAACTAACCATACATATTTAAATT
TTCAGGTGCTGAAGTCAAGTTTGAAGGTGATACCCTTGTTAATAGAATCGAGTTAAAAGGTATTGATTTT
AAAGAAGATGGAAACATTCTTGGACACAAATTGGAATACAACTATAACTCACACAATGTATACATCATGG
CAGACAAACAAAAGAATGGAATCAAAGTTGTAAGTTTAAACATGATTTTACTAACTAACTAATCTGATTT
AAATTTTCAGAACTTCAAAATTAGACACAACATTGAAGATGGAAGCGTTCAACTAGCAGACCATTATCAA
CAAAATACTCCAATTGGCGATGGCCCTGTCCTTTTACCAGACAACCATTACCTGTCCACACAATCTGCCC
TTTCGAAAGATCCCAACGAAAAGAGAGACCACATGGTCCTTCTTGAGTTTGTAACAGCTGCTGGGATTAC
ACATGGCATGGATGAACTATACAAATGCCCGGTGGGTGAAGACCAGAAACAGCACCTCGAACTGAGCCGC
GATATTGCCCAGCGTTTCAACGCGCTGTATGGCGAGATCGATCCCGTCGTTTTACAACGTCGTGACTGGG
AAAACCCTGGCGTTACCCAACTTAATCGCCTTGCAGCACATCCCCCTTTCGCCAGCTGGCGTAATAGCGA
AGAGGCCCGCACCGATCGCCCTTCCCAACAGTTGCGCAGCCTGAATGGCGAATGGCGCTTTGCCTGGTTT
CCGGCACCAGAAGCGGTGCCGGAAAGCTGGCTGGAGTGCGATCTTCCTGAGGCCGATACTGTCGTCGTCC
CCTCAAACTGGCAGATGCACGGTTACGATGCGCCCATCTACACCAACGTGACCTATCCCATTACGGTCAA
TCCGCCGTTTGTTCCCACGGAGAATCCGACGGGTTGTTACTCGCTCACATTTAATGTTGATGAAAGCTGG
CTACAGGAAGGCCAGACGCGAATTATTTTTGATGGCGTTAACTCGGCGTTTCATCTGTGGTGCAACGGGC
GCTGGGTCGGTTACGGCCAGGACAGTCGTTTGCCGTCTGAATTTGACCTGAGCGCATTTTTACGCGCCGG
AGAAAACCGCCTCGCGGTGATGGTGCTGCGCTGGAGTGACGGCAGTTATCTGGAAGATCAGGATATGTGG
CGGATGAGCGGCATTTTCCGTGACGTCTCGTTGCTGCATAAACCGACTACACAAATCAGCGATTTCCATG
TTGCCACTCGCTTTAATGATGATTTCAGCCGCGCTGTACTGGAGGCTGAAGTTCAGATGTGCGGCGAGTT
GCGTGACTACCTACGGGTAACAGTTTCTTTATGGCAGGGTGAAACGCAGGTCGCCAGCGGCACCGCGCCT
TTCGGCGGTGAAATTATCGATGAGCGTGGTGGTTATGCCGATCGCGTCACACTACGTCTGAACGTCGAAA
ACCCGAAACTGTGGAGCGCCGAAATCCCGAATCTCTATCGTGCGGTGGTTGAACTGCACACCGCCGACGG
CACGCTGATTGAAGCAGAAGCCTGCGATGTCGGTTTCCGCGAGGTGCGGATTGAAAATGGTCTGCTGCTG
CTGAACGGCAAGCCGTTGCTGATTCGAGGCGTTAACCGTCACGAGCATCATCCTCTGCATGGTCAGGTCA
TGGATGAGCAGACGATGGTGCAGGATATCCTGCTGATGAAGCAGAACAACTTTAACGCCGTGCGCTGTTC
GCATTATCCGAACCATCCGCTGTGGTACACGCTGTGCGACCGCTACGGCCTGTATGTGGTGGATGAAGCC
AATATTGAAACCCACGGCATGGTGCCAATGAATCGTCTGACCGATGATCCGCGCTGGCTACCGGCGATGA
GCGAACGCGTAACGCGAATGGTGCAGCGCGATCGTAATCACCCGAGTGTGATCATCTGGTCGCTGGGGAA
TGAATCAGGCCACGGCGCTAATCACGACGCGCTGTATCGCTGGATCAAATCTGTCGATCCTTCCCGCCCG
GTGCAGTATGAAGGCGGCGGAGCCGACACCACGGCCACCGATATTATTTGCCCGATGTACGCGCGCGTGG
ATGAAGACCAGCCCTTCCCGGCTGTGCCGAAATGGTCCATCAAAAAATGGCTTTCGCTACCTGGAGAGAC
GCGCCCGCTGATCCTTTGCGAATACGCCCACGCGATGGGTAACAGTCTTGGCGGTTTCGCTAAATACTGG
CAGGCGTTTCGTCAGTATCCCCGTTTACAGGGCGGCTTCGTCTGGGACTGGGTGGATCAGTCGCTGATTA
AATATGATGAAAACGGCAACCCGTGGTCGGCTTACGGCGGTGATTTTGGCGATACGCCGAACGATCGCCA
GTTCTGTATGAACGGTCTGGTCTTTGCCGACCGCACGCCGCATCCAGCGCTGACGGAAGCAAAACACCAG
CAGCAGTTTTTCCAGTTCCGTTTATCCGGGCAAACCATCGAAGTGACCAGCGAATACCTGTTCCGTCATA
GCGATAACGAGCTCCTGCACTGGATGGTGGCGCTGGATGGTAAGCCGCTGGCAAGCGGTGAAGTGCCTCT
GGATGTCGCTCCACAAGGTAAACAGTTGATTGAACTGCCTGAACTACCGCAGCCGGAGAGCGCCGGGCAA
CTCTGGCTCACAGTACGCGTAGTGCAACCGAACGCGACCGCATGGTCAGAAGCCGGGCACATCAGCGCCT
GGCAGCAGTGGCGTCTGGCGGAAAACCTCAGTGTGACGCTCCCCGCCGCGTCCCACGCCATCCCGCATCT
GACCACCAGCGAAATGGATTTTTGCATCGAGCTGGGTAATAAGCGTTGGCAATTTAACCGCCAGTCAGGC
TTTCTTTCACAGATGTGGATTGGCGATAAAAAACAACTGCTGACGCCGCTGCGCGATCAGTTCACCCGTG
CACCGCTGGATAACGACATTGGCGTAAGTGAAGCGACCCGCATTGACCCTAACGCCTGGGTCGAACGCTG
GAAGGCGGCGGGCCATTACCAGGCCGAAGCAGCGTTGTTGCAGTGCACGGCAGATACACTTGCTGATGCG
GTGCTGATTACGACCGCTCACGCGTGGCAGCATCAGGGGAAAACCTTATTTATCAGCCGGAAAACCTACC
GGATTGATGGTAGTGGTCAAATGGCGATTACCGTTGATGTTGAAGTGGCGAGCGATACACCGCATCCGGC
GCGGATTGGCCTGAACTGCCAGCTGGCGCAGGTAGCAGAGCGGGTAAACTGGCTCGGATTAGGGCCGCAA
GAAAACTATCCCGACCGCCTTACTGCCGCCTGTTTTGACCGCTGGGATCTGCCATTGTCAGACATGTATA
CCCCGTACGTCTTCCCGAGCGAAAACGGTCTGCGCTGCGGGACGCGCGAATTGAATTATGGCCCACACCA
GTGGCGCGGCGACTTCCAGTTCAACATCAGCCGCTACAGTCAACAGCAACTGATGGAAACCAGCCATCGC
CATCTGCTGCACGCGGAAGAAGGCACATGGCTGAATATCGACGGTTTCCATATGGGGATTGGTGGCGACG
ACTCCTGGAGCCCGTCAGTATCGGCGGAATTCCAACTGAGCGCCGGTCGCTACCATTACCAACTTGTCTG
GTGTCAAAAATAATAGGGGCCGCTGTCATCAGATCGCCATCTCGCGCCCGTGCCTCTGACTTCTAAGTCC
AATTACTCTTCAACATCCCTACATGCTCTTTCTCCCTGTGCTCCCACCCCCTATTTTTGTTATTATCAAA
AAACTTCTCTTAATTTCTTTGTTTTTTAGCTTCTTTTAAGTCACCTCTAACAATGAAATTGTGTAGATTC
AAAAATAGAATTAATTCGTAATAAAAAGTCGAAAAAAATTGTGCTCCCTCCCCCCATTAATAATAATTCT
ATCCCAAAATCTACACAATGTTCTGTGTACACTTCTTATGTTTTTTACTTCTGATAAATTTTTTTGAAAC
ATCATAGAAAAAACCGCACACAAAATACCTTATCATATGTTACGTTTCAGTTTATGACCGCAATTTTTAT
TTCTTCGCACGTCTGGGCCTCTCATGACGTCAAATCATGCTCATCGTGAAAAAGTTTTGGAGTATTTTTG
GAATTTTTCAATCAAGTGAAAGTTTATGAAATTAATTTTCCTGCTTTTGCTTTTTGGGGTTTCCCCTATT
GTTTGTCAAGATTTCGAGGACGGCGTTTTTCTTGCTAAAATCACAAGTATTGATGAGCACGATGCAAGAA
AGATCGGAAGAAGGTTTGGGTTTGAGGCTCAGTGGAAGGTGAGTAGAAGTTGATAATTTGAAAGTGGAGT
AGTGTCTATGGGGTTTTTGCCTTAAATGACAGAATACATTCCCAATATACCAAACATAACTGTTTCCTAC
TAGTCGGCCGTACGGGCCCTTTCGTCTCGCGCGTTTCGGTGATGACGGTGAAAACCTCTGACACATGCAG
CTCCCGGAGACGGTCACAGCTTGTCTGTAAGCGGATGCCGGGAGCAGACAAGCCCGTCAGGGCGCGTCAG
CGGGTGTTGGCGGGTGTCGGGGCTGGCTTAACTATGCGGCATCAGAGCAGATTGTACTGAGAGTGCACCA
TATGCGGTGTGAAATACCGCACAGATGCGTAAGGAGAAAATACCGCATCAGGCGGCCTTAAGGGCCTCGT
GATACGCCTATTTTTATAGGTTAATGTCATGATAATAATGGTTTCTTAGACGTCAGGTGGCACTTTTCGG
GGAAATGTGCGCGGAACCCCTATTTGTTTATTTTTCTAAATACATTCAAATATGTATCCGCTCATGAGAC
AATAACCCTGATAAATGCTTCAATAATATTGAAAAAGGAAGAGTATGAGTATTCAACATTTCCGTGTCGC
CCTTATTCCCTTTTTTGCGGCATTTTGCCTTCCTGTTTTTGCTCACCCAGAAACGCTGGTGAAAGTAAAA
GATGCTGAAGATCAGTTGGGTGCACGAGTGGGTTACATCGAACTGGATCTCAACAGCGGTAAGATCCTTG
AGAGTTTTCGCCCCGAAGAACGTTTTCCAATGATGAGCACTTTTAAAGTTCTGCTATGTGGCGCGGTATT
ATCCCGTATTGACGCCGGGCAAGAGCAACTCGGTCGCCGCATACACTATTCTCAGAATGACTTGGTTGAG
TACTCACCAGTCACAGAAAAGCATCTTACGGATGGCATGACAGTAAGAGAATTATGCAGTGCTGCCATAA
CCATGAGTGATAACACTGCGGCCAACTTACTTCTGACAACGATCGGAGGACCGAAGGAGCTAACCGCTTT
TTTGCACAACATGGGGGATCATGTAACTCGCCTTGATCGTTGGGAACCGGAGCTGAATGAAGCCATACCA
AACGACGAGCGTGACACCACGATGCCTGTAGCAATGGCAACAACGTTGCGCAAACTATTAACTGGCGAAC
TACTTACTCTAGCTTCCCGGCAACAATTAATAGACTGGATGGAGGCGGATAAAGTTGCAGGACCACTTCT
GCGCTCGGCCCTTCCGGCTGGCTGGTTTATTGCTGATAAATCTGGAGCCGGTGAGCGTGGGTCTCGCGGT
ATCATTGCAGCACTGGGGCCAGATGGTAAGCCCTCCCGTATCGTAGTTATCTACACGACGGGGAGTCAGG
CAACTATGGATGAACGAAATAGACAGATCGCTGAGATAGGTGCCTCACTGATTAAGCATTGGTAACTGTC
AGACCAAGTTTACTCATATATACTTTAGATTGATTTAAAACTTCATTTTTAATTTAAAAGGATCTAGGTG
AAGATCCTTTTTGATAATCTCATGACCAAAATCCCTTAACGTGAGTTTTCGTTCCACTGAGCGTCAGACC
CCGTAGAAAAGATCAAAGGATCTTCTTGAGATCCTTTTTTTCTGCGCGTAATCTGCTGCTTGCAAACAAA
AAAACCACCGCTACCAGCGGTGGTTTGTTTGCCGGATCAAGAGCTACCAACTCTTTTTCCGAAGGTAACT
GGCTTCAGCAGAGCGCAGATACCAAATACTGTCCTTCTAGTGTAGCCGTAGTTAGGCCACCACTTCAAGA
ACTCTGTAGCACCGCCTACATACCTCGCTCTGCTAATCCTGTTACCAGTGGCTGCTGCCAGTGGCGATAA
GTCGTGTCTTACCGGGTTGGACTCAAGACGATAGTTACCGGATAAGGCGCAGCGGTCGGGCTGAACGGGG
GGTTCGTGCACACAGCCCAGCTTGGAGCGAACGACCTACACCGAACTGAGATACCTACAGCGTGAGCATT
GAGAAAGCGCCACGCTTCCCGAAGGGAGAAAGGCGGACAGGTATCCGGTAAGCGGCAGGGTCGGAACAGG
AGAGCGCACGAGGGAGCTTCCAGGGGGAAACGCCTGGTATCTTTATAGTCCTGTCGGGTTTCGCCACCTC
TGACTTGAGCGTCGATTTTTGTGATGCTCGTCAGGGGGGCGGAGCCTATGGAAAAACGCCAGCAACGCGG
CCTTTTTACGGTTCCTGGCCTTTTGCTGGCCTTTTGCTCACATGTTCTTTCCTGCGTTATCCCCTGATTC
TGTGGATAACCGTATTACCGCCTTTGAGTGAGCTGATACCGCTCGCCGCAGCCGAACGACCGAGCGCAGC
GAGTCAGTGAGCGAGGAAGCGGAAGAGCGCCCAATACGCAAACCGCCTCTCCCCGCGCGTTGGCCGATTC
ATTAATGCAGCTGGCACGACAGGTTTCCCGACTGGAAAGCGGGCAGTGAGCGCAACGCAATTAATGTGAG
TTAGCTCACTCATTAGGCACCCCAGGCTTTACACTTTATGCTTCCGGCTCGTATGTTGTGTGGAATTGTG
AGCGGATAACAATTTCACACAGGAAACAGCT
