>Addgene plasmid #1500 | pPD95_93 | addgene partial sequence | sequence record 16641 | 1500_m13reverse
GNGNCTGCGGTCGACTCTAGAGGATCCCCAATTCTTGAGACTTCCACTATCTTCTCTGGCACCCTCCACT
ACGCGTAGGCGTCTCTCGCTTCGTGTATTCCCGGGAAGCCGGGTTCCCGTCTCTCCCGCCGCTGCCGCTG
CCGCACACAGCTTTACACCTCGTAGAATCCCCAAAGAGGGGCGTGGCTTGCGGGTGCCAACATCCTCCTG
CCGAGGAAGAAGCAGGCACTCATCACTCGCATCATCAACCTCGGGATTGGCCAAAGGACCCAAAGGTATG
TTTCGAATGATACTAACATAACATAGAACATTTTCAGGAGGACCCTTGGAGGGTACCGAGCTCAGAAAAA
ATGACTGCTCCAAAGAAGAAGCGTAAGGTACCGGTAGAAAAAATGAGTAAAGGAGAAGAACTTTTCACTG
GAGTTGTCCCAATTCTTGTTGAATTAGATGGTGATGTTAATGGGCACAAATTTTCTGTCAGTGGAGAGGG
TGAAGGTGATGCAACATACGGAAAACTTACCCTTAAATTTATTTGCACTACTGGAAAACTACCTGTTCCA
TGGGTAAGTTTAAACATATATATACTAACTAACCCTGATTATTTAAATTTTCAGCCAACACTTGTCACTA
CTTTCTGTTATGGTGTTCAATGCTTCTCGAGATACCCAGATCATATGAAACGGCATGACTTTTTCAAGAG
TGCCATGCCCGAAGGTTATGTACAGGAAAGAACTATATTTTTCAAAGATGACGGGAACTACAAGACACGT
AAGTTTAAACAGTTCGGTACTAACTAACCATACATATTTAAATTTTCAGGTGCTGAAGTCAAGTTTGAAG
GTGATACCCTTGTTAATAGAATCGAGTTAAAAGGTATTGATTTTAAAGAAGATGGAAACATTCTTGGACA
CAAATTGGAATACAACTATAACTCACACAATGTATACATCATGGCAGACAAACAAAAGAATGGAATCAAG
TTGTAAGTTTAACATGATTTTACTAACTAACTAATCTGATTAAATTTTCAAACTNCAAATTAGACNCACA
TNGAAAANGAAGCGTNCACTAGCAACCNTTTCACAAAATACTCCATTGGCGANGGCCTGTCTTTACAAAA
ACATTACTGTCCCCANTCTGCCNTTCAAAATNCCACAAAAANAACCNNGGNCCTCTGATTGAAACCNGCG
GGATAACNNGGGNGGAGAAATAAAAGCCGGGGGGNAAACAAAAANCCCCAAGGGCCNNATNNCCNGTTTN
CCCGTGGGGNAAAAACCCCNTTTAANCNGGGGGNAACNGGGGNCCAANANCTGGNCACCCCCCCCGGGGN
AAAA
